>Addgene plasmid #62646 | pJexpress414_OmpA171_WT | depositor partial sequence | sequence record 107633 | OmpA coding region
ATGAAAAAGACCGCAATCGCCATCGCAGTGGCACTGGCTGGTTTCGCTACCGTAGCGCAGGCCGCGCCGA
ACGACAACACCTGGTATACTGGTGCTAAACTGGGCTGGTCCCAGTACCACGACACTGGTTTCATCAATAA
TAATGGCCCGACCCACGAGAACCAGCTGGGCGCTGGTGCTTTTGGTGGTTACCAGGTGAACCCGTACGTT
GGCTTTGAAATGGGTTACGACTGGCTCGGTCGTATGCCGTACAAAGGCAGCGTTGAAAACGGTGCATACA
AGGCTCAGGGCGTTCAACTGACCGCTAAACTGGGTTACCCGATCACCGACGACCTGGATATCTATACTCG
TCTGGGTGGCATGGTATGGCGTGCAGATACTAAATCCAACGTTTATGGTAAAAACCACGATACCGGCGTT
TCTCCGGTCTTCGCTGGCGGTGTTGAGTACGCGATCACTCCGGAGATCGCTACCCGTCTGGAATACCAGT
GGACCAACAACATCGGTGACTACCCATACGATGTTCCAGATTACGCGACTCGTCCGGATAACGGCATGCT
GAGCCTGGGTGTTTCCTACCGTTTCGGTTGTTGCCCTGGTTGCTGTCACCATCACCACCATCACTAA
