>Addgene plasmid #62646 | pJexpress414_OmpA171_WT | addgene partial sequence | sequence record 120940 | T7 5'-TAATACGACTCACTATAGGG-3'
ACTTTTAGGAGATAAAACATATGAAAAAGACCGCAATCGCCATCGCAGTGGCACTGGCTGGTTTCGCTAC
CGTAGCGCAGGCCGCGCCGAACGACAACACCTGGTATACTGGTGCTAAACTGGGCTGGTCCCAGTACCAC
GACACTGGTTTCATCAATAATAATGGCCCGACCCACGAGAACCAGCTGGGCGCTGGTGCTTTTGGTGGTT
ACCAGGTGAACCCGTACGTTGGCTTTGAAATGGGTTACGACTGGCTCGGTCGTATGCCGTACAAAGGCAG
CGTTGAAAACGGTGCATACAAGGCTCAGGGCGTTCAACTGACCGCTAAACTGGGTTACCCGATCACCGAC
GACCTGGATATCTATACTCGTCTGGGTGGCATGGTATGGCGTGCAGATACTAAATCCAACGTTTATGGTA
AAAACCACGATACCGGCGTTTCTCCGGTCTTCGCTGGCGGTGTTGAGTACGCGATCACTCCGGAGATCGC
TACCCGTCTGGAATACCAGTGGACCAACAACATCGGTGACTACCCATACGATGTTCCAGATTACGCGACT
CGTCCGGATAACGGCATGCTGAGCCTGGGTGTTTCCTACCGTTTCGGTTGTTGCCCTGGTTGCTGTCACC
ATCACCACCATCACTAAAAGCTTCCCCCTAGCATAACCCCTTGGGGCCTCTAAACGGGTCTTGAGGGGTT
TTTTGCCCCTGAGACGCGTCAATCGAGTTCGTACCTAAGGGCGACACCCCATAATTAGCCCGGGCGAAAG
GCCCAGTCTTTCGACTGAGCCTTTCGTTTTATT
