>Addgene plasmid #62646 | pJexpress414_OmpA171_WT | addgene partial sequence | sequence record 120941 | Kan-R 5'-ATCGCGAGCCCATTTATACC-3'
CGGCAGTAGCGCGGTGGTCCCACCTGACCCCATGCCGAACTCAGAAGTGAAACGCCGTAGCGCCGATGGT
AGTGTGGGGACTCCCCATGCGAGAGTAGGGAACTGCCAGGCATCAAATAAAACGAAAGGCTCAGTCGAAA
GACTGGGCCTTTCGCCCGGGCTAATTATGGGGTGTCGCCCTTAGGTACGAACTCGATTGACGCGTCTCAG
GGGCAAAAAACCCCTCAAGACCCGTTTAGAGGCCCCAAGGGGTTATGCTAGGGGGAAGCTTTTAGTGATG
GTGGTGATGGTGACAGCAACCAGGGCAACAACCGAAACGGTAGGAAACACCCAGGCTCAGCATGCCGTTA
TCCGGACGAGTCGCGTAATCTGGAACATCGTATGGGTAGTCACCGATGTTGTTGGTCCACTGGTATTCCA
GACGGGTAGCGATCTCCGGAGTGATCGCGTACTCAACACCGCCAGCGAAGACCGGAGAAACGCCGGTATC
GTGGTTTTTACCATAAACGTTGGATTTAGTATCTGCACGCCATACCATGCCACCCAGACGAGTATAGATA
TCCAGGTCGTCGGTGATCGGGTAACCCAGTTTAGCGGTCAGTTGAACGCCCTGAGCCTTGTATGCACCGT
TTTCAACGCTGCCTTTGTACGGCATACGACCGAGCCAGTCGTAACCCATTTCAAAGCCAACGTACGGGTT
CACCTGGTAACCACCAAAAGCACCAGCGCCCAGCTGGTTCTCGTGGGTCGGGCCATTATTATTGATGAAA
CCAGTGTCGTGGTACTGGGACCAGCCCAGTTTAGCACCAGTATACCAGGTGTTGTCGTTCGGCGCGGCCT
GCGCTACGGTAGCGAAACCAGCCAGTGCCACTGCGATGGC
