[The description below was written by a language model from this plasmid's Addgene catalogue record.]
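Description:
pJexpress414_OmpA171_WT is a bacterial expression plasmid built on the commercial pJexpress414 backbone, with a recorded total size of about 4.6 kb, of which roughly 0.63 kb is insert. It is maintained in E. coli as a high-copy plasmid under ampicillin selection. The record does not name the origin of replication, and no feature table is provided, so the arrangement of backbone elements cannot be described beyond these catalogue fields.

The insert encodes the wild-type N-terminal domain of E. coli OmpA, the transmembrane β-barrel portion of this abundant outer membrane protein, placed under a T7 promoter. Expression therefore depends on a host that supplies T7 RNA polymerase. An HA epitope has been inserted into the fourth extracellular loop, so that the tag should be exposed on the cell surface only when the barrel is correctly inserted and folded in the outer membrane, which allows antibody-based detection of assembly. The C terminus carries a FlAsH tag, a tetracysteine motif that binds biarsenical fluorescent dyes, followed by a 6xHis tag for affinity purification or detection. The depositor's protein sequence begins with what appears to be a native-type signal peptide, consistent with export across the inner membrane.

The construct comes from work on computational redesign of the lipid-facing surface of OmpA. As the unmodified version, it most plausibly served as the wild-type reference against which redesigned variants were compared for expression, membrane insertion and surface display, although the record does not spell out the specific assays.
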