Addgene plasmid #62646: pJexpress414_OmpA171_WT
Purpose: Wild-type OmpA (N-terminal domain) with an HA tag in the 4th external loop
Depositing lab: Timothy Whitehead. Depositing organization: Michigan State University. Publication: Computational redesign of the lipid-facing surface of the outer membrane protein OmpA. Stapleton JA, Whitehead TA, Nanda V. Proc Natl Acad Sci U S A. 2015 Jul 21. pii: 201501836. 10.1073/pnas.1501836112 PubMed 26199411.
Backbone
  Vector backbone: pJexpress414
  Backbone manufacturer: DNA2.0
  Backbone size w/o insert (bp): 4000
  Total vector size (bp): 4625
  Vector type: Bacterial Expression, Synthetic Biology
Growth in bacteria
  Bacterial resistance: Ampicillin, 100 μg/mL
  Growth temperature: 37°C
  Growth strain: XL1 Blue
  Copy number: High Copy
Gene/Insert
  Gene/Insert name: OmpA
  Species: E. coli
  Insert size (bp): 627
  Promoter: T7
  Tag / fusion protein: FlAsH (C terminal on insert); 6His (C terminal on insert)
  Cloning method: Unknown
  Sequencing primers: 5′ pTF 5′-CTCGAAAATAATAAAGGGAAAATCAG-3′; 3′ pTR 5′-TGGTAGTGTGGGGACTC-3′
Terms and licenses: Academic/Nonprofit Terms; Industry Terms: Not Available to Industry
Depositor comments: AA sequence: MKKTAIAIAVALAGFATVAQAAPNDNTWYTGAKLGWSQYHDTGFI NNNGPTHENQLGAGAFGGYQVNPYVGFEMGYDWLGRMPYKGSVENGAYKAQGVQLTAKLG YPITDDLDIYTRLGGMVWRADTKSNVYGKNHDTGVSPVFAGGVEYAITPEIATRLEYQWT NNIGDYPYDVPDYATRPDNGMLSLGVSYRFGCCPGCCHHHHHH
How to cite: pJexpress414_OmpA171_WT was a gift from Timothy Whitehead (Addgene plasmid # 62646 ; http://n2t.net/addgene:62646 ; RRID:Addgene_62646)
